Addgene plasmid #228489: MZB186
Purpose: (Empty Backbone) Empty 10xHis-SUMO (Smt3) fused Avi-tag vector for rapid cloning/DNA assembly via SwaI restriction site for E. coli based protein expression
Depositing lab: Richard Baker.
Backbone
  Vector backbone: pET21b
  Backbone size (bp): 5387
  Vector type: Bacterial Expression
  Promoter: T7 Promoter
  Tag / fusion protein: 10xHis-SUMO(Smt3)-Avitag (N terminal on backbone)
Growth in bacteria
  Bacterial resistance: Ampicillin, 100 μg/mL
  Growth temperature: 37°C
  Growth strain: DH5alpha
  Copy number: Low Copy
Gene/Insert
  Cloning method: Gibson Cloning
  Sequencing primers: 5′ T7 Promoter; 3′ T7 Terminator
Terms and licenses: Academic/Nonprofit Terms; Industry Terms: Not Available to Industry
Depositor comments: "Empty" vector for rapid cloning via DNA Assembly (i.e. Gibson, HiFi, etc.) via SwaI linearization.
How to cite: MZB186 was a gift from Richard Baker (Addgene plasmid # 228489 ; http://n2t.net/addgene:228489 ; RRID:Addgene_228489)
