[The description below was written by a language model from this plasmid's Addgene catalogue record and pLannotate feature annotations shown in this document.]
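Description:
MZB186 is an empty bacterial expression vector built on the pET21b backbone, designed for producing recombinant proteins in E. coli with a cleavable, biotinylatable N-terminal fusion. It is propagated under ampicillin selection through the β-lactamase gene and replicates from a ColE1/pBR322-type origin; the retained rop gene and bom region are consistent with the low copy number recorded in the catalogue. An f1 origin is also present, as are leftover tetracycline-resistance fragments from the pBR322 lineage, which are not functional markers.

The expression cassette follows the standard pET arrangement: a T7 promoter with an adjacent lac operator, the phage T7 gene 10 ribosome binding site, and a T7 terminator, with a plasmid-borne lacI gene supplying repressor so that transcription stays off until induction with IPTG in a host that provides T7 RNA polymerase. Downstream of the RBS lies the fusion tag described by the depositor as 10xHis-SUMO(Smt3)-Avitag. The automated annotation detects the histidine tract (called as 8xHis) and the yeast SMT3 coding sequence, but does not label the Avi-tag, which presumably sits in the unannotated stretch after SMT3. A short His-tag fragment further downstream most likely corresponds to the native C-terminal His tag of pET21b; the record does not state whether it would be in frame with a cloned insert.

A gene of interest is inserted by linearising the vector at a SwaI site and joining the fragment by Gibson or similar DNA assembly. The His tag allows metal-affinity purification, the SUMO moiety typically aids solubility and can be removed by a SUMO protease, and the Avi-tag permits site-specific biotinylation by BirA. The sequenced record is 5,775 nt, somewhat larger than the listed backbone size.
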