Features (pLannotate 1.2.2; 20 found; start..end, strand, type, name):
    135..239     +  promoter       AmpR promoter: bla
    240..1100    +  CDS            AmpR: β-lactamase; bla; confers resistance to ampicillin, carbenicillin, and related antibiotics
   1271..1859    +  rep_origin     ori: high-copy-number ColE1/pMB1/pBR322/pUC origin of replication
   2045..2184    -  misc_feature   bom: basis of mobility region from pBR322
   2286..2477    -  CDS            rop: Rop protein, which maintains plasmids at low copy number; rop
   2494..2874    +  CDS            YPB1_ECOLX: Protein predicted: Swiss-Prot protein existence level 4. From Escherichia coli.
   2946..3237    -  CDS            TcR (fragment): tetracycline efflux protein; tet; confers resistance to tetracycline
   3252..3273    -  protein_bind   CAP binding site: CAP binding activates transcription in the presence of cAMP. E. coli catabolite activator protein
   3286..4368    -  CDS            lacI: lac repressor; lacI; The lac repressor binds to the lac operator to inhibit transcription in E. coli. This inhibition can be relieved by adding lactose or isopropyl-β-D-thiogalactopyranoside (IPTG).
   4369..4446    -  promoter       lacI promoter: lacI
   4454..4733    -  CDS            TcR (fragment): tetracycline efflux protein; tet; confers resistance to tetracycline
   4755..4773    +  promoter       T7 promoter: promoter for bacteriophage T7 RNA polymerase
   4774..4798    +  protein_bind   lac operator: The lac repressor binds to the lac operator to inhibit transcription in E. coli. This inhibition can be relieved by adding lactose or isopropyl-β-D-thiogalactopyranoside (IPTG). lac repressor encoded by lacI
   4813..4835    +  RBS            RBS: efficient ribosome binding site from bacteriophage T7 gene 10 (Olins and Rangwala, 1989)
   4852..4875    +  CDS            8xHis: 8xHis affinity tag
   4885..5178    +  CDS            SMT3: SMT3_YEAST - Experimental evidence at protein level: Swiss-Prot protein existence level 1. Not known; suppressor of MIF2 mutations. From Saccharomyces cerevisiae (strain ATCC 204508 / S288c) (Baker's yeast).
   5261..5278    +  CDS            9xHis (fragment): 9xHis affinity tag
   5288..5337    +  CDS            SET1 (fragment): solubility-enhancement tag derived from T7 phage gene 10B
   5345..5392    +  terminator     T7 terminator: transcription terminator for bacteriophage T7 RNA polymerase
   5429..82      +  rep_origin     f1 ori (across the origin) (sequence partly withheld): f1 bacteriophage origin of replication; arrow indicates direction of (+) strand synthesis
>Addgene plasmid #228489 | MZB186 | addgene full sequence | sequence record 455379 | Addgene NGS Result
TCTTTTGATTTATAAGGGATTTTGCCGATTTCGGCCTATTGGTTAAAAAATGAGCTGATTTAACAAAAAT
TTAACGCGAATTTTAACAAAATATTAACGCTTACAATTTAGGTGGCACTTTTCGGGGAAATGTGCGCGGA
ACCCCTATTTGTTTATTTTTCTAAATACATTCAAATATGTATCCGCTCATGAGACAATAACCCTGATAAA
TGCTTCAATAATATTGAAAAAGGAAGAGTATGAGTATTCAACATTTCCGTGTCGCCCTTATTCCCTTTTT
TGCGGCATTTTGCCTTCCTGTTTTTGCTCACCCAGAAACGCTGGTGAAAGTAAAAGATGCTGAAGATCAG
TTGGGTGCACGAGTGGGTTACATCGAACTGGATCTCAACAGCGGTAAGATCCTTGAGAGTTTTCGCCCCG
AAGAACGTTTTCCAATGATGAGCACTTTTAAAGTTCTGCTATGTGGCGCGGTATTATCCCGTATTGACGC
CGGGCAAGAGCAACTCGGTCGCCGCATACACTATTCTCAGAATGACTTGGTTGAGTACTCACCAGTCACA
GAAAAGCATCTTACGGATGGCATGACAGTAAGAGAATTATGCAGTGCTGCCATAACCATGAGTGATAACA
CTGCGGCCAACTTACTTCTGACAACGATCGGAGGACCGAAGGAGCTAACCGCTTTTTTGCACAACATGGG
GGATCATGTAACTCGCCTTGATCGTTGGGAACCGGAGCTGAATGAAGCCATACCAAACGACGAGCGTGAC
ACCACGATGCCTGCAGCAATGGCAACAACGTTGCGCAAACTATTAACTGGCGAACTACTTACTCTAGCTT
CCCGGCAACAATTAATAGACTGGATGGAGGCGGATAAAGTTGCAGGACCACTTCTGCGCTCGGCCCTTCC
GGCTGGCTGGTTTATTGCTGATAAATCTGGAGCCGGTGAGCGTGGGTCTCGCGGTATCATTGCAGCACTG
GGGCCAGATGGTAAGCCCTCCCGTATCGTAGTTATCTACACGACGGGGAGTCAGGCAACTATGGATGAAC
GAAATAGACAGATCGCTGAGATAGGTGCCTCACTGATTAAGCATTGGTAACTGTCAGACCAAGTTTACTC
ATATATACTTTAGATTGATTTAAAACTTCATTTTTAATTTAAAAGGATCTAGGTGAAGATCCTTTTTGAT
AATCTCATGACCAAAATCCCTTAACGTGAGTTTTCGTTCCACTGAGCGTCAGACCCCGTAGAAAAGATCA
AAGGATCTTCTTGAGATCCTTTTTTTCTGCGCGTAATCTGCTGCTTGCAAACAAAAAAACCACCGCTACC
AGCGGTGGTTTGTTTGCCGGATCAAGAGCTACCAACTCTTTTTCCGAAGGTAACTGGCTTCAGCAGAGCG
CAGATACCAAATACTGTCCTTCTAGTGTAGCCGTAGTTAGGCCACCACTTCAAGAACTCTGTAGCACCGC
CTACATACCTCGCTCTGCTAATCCTGTTACCAGTGGCTGCTGCCAGTGGCGATAAGTCGTGTCTTACCGG
GTTGGACTCAAGACGATAGTTACCGGATAAGGCGCAGCGGTCGGGCTGAACGGGGGGTTCGTGCACACAG
CCCAGCTTGGAGCGAACGACCTACACCGAACTGAGATACCTACAGCGTGAGCTATGAGAAAGCGCCACGC
TTCCCGAAGGGAGAAAGGCGGACAGGTATCCGGTAAGCGGCAGGGTCGGAACAGGAGAGCGCACGAGGGA
GCTTCCAGGGGGAAACGCCTGGTATCTTTATAGTCCTGTCGGGTTTCGCCACCTCTGACTTGAGCGTCGA
TTTTTGTGATGCTCGTCAGGGGGGCGGAGCCTATGGAAAAACGCCAGCAACGCGGCCTTTTTACGGTTCC
TGGCCTTTTGCTGGCCTTTTGCTCACATGTTCTTTCCTGCGTTATCCCCTGATTCTGTGGATAACCGTAT
TACCGCCTTTGAGTGAGCTGATACCGCTCGCCGCAGCCGAACGACCGAGCGCAGCGAGTCAGTGAGCGAG
GAAGCGGAAGAGCGCCTGATGCGGTATTTTCTCCTTACGCATCTGTGCGGTATTTCACACCGCAATGGTG
CACTCTCAGTACAATCTGCTCTGATGCCGCATAGTTAAGCCAGTATACACTCCGCTATCGCTACGTGACT
GGGTCATGGCTGCGCCCCGACACCCGCCAACACCCGCTGACGCGCCCTGACGGGCTTGTCTGCTCCCGGC
ATCCGCTTACAGACAAGCTGTGACCGTCTCCGGGAGCTGCATGTGTCAGAGGTTTTCACCGTCATCACCG
AAACGCGCGAGGCAGCTGCGGTAAAGCTCATCAGCGTGGTCGTGAAGCGATTCACAGATGTCTGCCTGTT
CATCCGCGTCCAGCTCGTTGAGTTTCTCCAGAAGCGTTAATGTCTGGCTTCTGATAAAGCGGGCCATGTT
AAGGGCGGTTTTTTCCTGTTTGGTCACTGATGCCTCCGTGTAAGGGGGATTTCTGTTCATGGGGGTAATG
ATACCGATGAAACGAGAGAGGATGCTCACGATACGGGTTACTGATGATGAACATGCCCGGTTACTGGAAC
GTTGTGAGGGTAAACAACTGGCGGTATGGATGCGGCGGGACCAGAGAAAAATCACTCAGGGTCAATGCCA
GCGCTTCGTTAATACAGATGTAGGTGTTCCACAGGGTAGCCAGCAGCATCCTGCGATGCAGATCCGGAAC
ATAATGGTGCAGGGCGCTGACTTCCGCGTTTCCAGACTTTACGAAACACGGAAACCGAAGACCATTCATG
TTGTTGCTCAGGTCGCAGACGTTTTGCAGCAGCAGTCGCTTCACGTTCGCTCGCGTATCGGTGATTCATT
CTGCTAACCAGTAAGGCAACCCCGCCAGCCTAGCCGGGTCCTCAACGACAGGAGCACGATCATGCGCACC
CGTGGGGCCGCCATGCCGGCGATAATGGCCTGCTTCTCGCCGAAACGTTTGGTGGCGGGACCAGTGACGA
AGGCTTGAGCGAGGGCGTGCAAGATTCCGAATACCGCAAGCGACAGGCCGATCATCGTCGCGCTCCAGCG
AAAGCGGTCCTCGCCGAAAATGACCCAGAGCGCTGCCGGCACCTGTCCTACGAGTTGCATGATAAAGAAG
ACAGTCATAAGTGCGGCGACGATAGTCATGCCCCGCGCCCACCGGAAGGAGCTGACTGGGTTGAAGGCTC
TCAAGGGCATCGGTCGAGATCCCGGTGCCTAATGAGTGAGCTAACTTACATTAATTGCGTTGCGCTCACT
GCCCGCTTTCCAGTCGGGAAACCTGTCGTGCCAGCTGCATTAATGAATCGGCCAACGCGCGGGGAGAGGC
GGTTTGCGTATTGGGCGCCAGGGTGGTTTTTCTTTTCACCAGTGAGACGGGCAACAGCTGATTGCCCTTC
ACCGCCTGGCCCTGAGAGAGTTGCAGCAAGCGGTCCACGCTGGTTTGCCCCAGCAGGCGAAAATCCTGTT
TGATGGTGGTTAACGGCGGGATATAACATGAGCTGTCTTCGGTATCGTCGTATCCCACTACCGAGATATC
CGCACCAACGCGCAGCCCGGACTCGGTAATGGCGCGCATTGCGCCCAGCGCCATCTGATCGTTGGCAACC
AGCATCGCAGTGGGAACGATGCCCTCATTCAGCATTTGCATGGTTTGTTGAAAACCGGACATGGCACTCC
AGTCGCCTTCCCGTTCCGCTATCGGCTGAATTTGATTGCGAGTGAGATATTTATGCCAGCCAGCCAGACG
CAGACGCGCCGAGACAGAACTTAATGGGCCCGCTAACAGCGCGATTTGCTGGTGACCCAATGCGACCAGA
TGCTCCACGCCCAGTCGCGTACCGTCTTCATGGGAGAAAATAATACTGTTGATGGGTGTCTGGTCAGAGA
CATCAAGAAATAACGCCGGAACATTAGTGCAGGCAGCTTCCACAGCAATGGCATCCTGGTCATCCAGCGG
ATAGTTAATGATCAGCCCACTGACGCGTTGCGCGAGAAGATTGTGCACCGCCGCTTTACAGGCTTCGACG
CCGCTTCGTTCTACCATCGACACCACCACGCTGGCACCCAGTTGATCGGCGCGAGATTTAATCGCCGCGA
CAATTTGCGACGGCGCGTGCAGGGCCAGACTGGAGGTGGCAACGCCAATCAGCAACGACTGTTTGCCCGC
CAGTTGTTGTGCCACGCGGTTGGGAATGTAATTCAGCTCCGCCATCGCCGCTTCCACTTTTTCCCGCGTT
TTCGCAGAAACGTGGCTGGCCTGGTTCACCACGCGGGAAACGGTCTGATAAGAGACACCGGCATACTCTG
CGACATCGTATAACGTTACTGGTTTCACATTCACCACCCTGAATTGACTCTCTTCCGGGCGCTATCATGC
CATACCGCGAAAGGTTTTGCGCCATTCGATGGTGTCCGGGATCTCGACGCTCTCCCTTATGCGACTCCTG
CATTAGGAAGCAGCCCAGTAGTAGGTTGAGGCCGTTGAGCACCGCCGCCGCAAGGAATGGTGCATGCAAG
GAGATGGCGCCCAACAGTCCCCCGGCCACGGGGCCTGCCACCATACCCACGCCGAAACAAGCGCTCATGA
GCCCGAAGTGGCGAGCCCGATCTTCCCCATCGGTGATGTCGGCGATATAGGCGCCAGCAACCGCACCTGT
GGCGCCGGTGATGCCGGCCACGATGCGTCCGGCGTAGAGGATCGAGATCTCGATCCCGCGAAATTAATAC
GACTCACTATAGGGGAATTGTGAGCGGATAACAATTCCCCTCTAGAAATAATTTTGTTTAACTTTAAGAA
GGAGATATACATATGGGCCATCACCATCACCATCACCATCACCATCACGGCAGCATGAGCGATAGCGAAG
TGAACCAGGAAGCGAAACCGGAAGTGAAACCGGAAGTGAAACCGGAAACCCATATTAACCTGAAAGTGAG
CGATGGCAGCAGCGAAATTTTTTTTAAAATTAAAAAAACCACCCCGCTGCGTCGTCTGATGGAAGCGTTT
GCGAAACGTCAGGGCAAAGAAATGGATAGCCTGCGTTTTCTGTATGATGGCATTCGTATTCAGGCGGATC
AGACCCCGGAAGATCTGGATATGGAAGATAACGATATTATTGAAGCGCATCGTGAACAGATTGGCGGCGG
CCTGAACGATATTTTTGAAGCGCAGAAAATTGAATGGCATGAAGGTATTTAAATAATAAGCTTCCATGGG
TACCCTCGAGCACCACCACCACCACCACTGAGATCCGGCTGCTAACAAAGCCCGAAAGGAAGCTGAGTTG
GCTGCTGCCACCGCTGAGCAATAACTAGCATAACCCCTTGGGGCCTCTAAACGGGTCTTGAGGGGTTTTT
TGCTGAAAGGAGGAACTATATCCGGATTGGCGAATGGG
[124 nt withheld, positions 5429-5552]
C
[91 nt withheld, positions 5554-5644]
A
[49 nt withheld, positions 5646-5694]
CCTTTGACGTTGGAGTCCACGTTCTTT
[37 nt withheld, positions 5722-5758]
ACCCTATCTCGGTCTAT
